Addgene plasmid #237586: pMIHP-16240 C.HA.V5
Purpose: (Empty Backbone) C.HA.V5 Flow Code Plasmid This plasmid is to be used with mRNAs.
Depositing lab: Adrian Liston. Depositing organization: Babraham Institute.
Backbone
  Vector backbone: p.MIHP — made from p.MIGII with the GFP element being replaced with the histone epitopes
  Vector type: Retroviral
  Tag / fusion protein: C; HA; V5
Growth in bacteria
  Bacterial resistance: Ampicillin, 100 μg/mL
  Growth temperature: 30°C
  Growth strain: NEB Stable
  Copy number: Unknown
Gene/Insert
  Gene/Insert name: None
Terms and licenses: Academic/Nonprofit Terms; Industry Terms: Not Available to Industry
How to cite: pMIHP-16240 C.HA.V5 was a gift from Adrian Liston (Addgene plasmid # 237586 ; http://n2t.net/addgene:237586 ; RRID:Addgene_237586)
