[The description below was written by a language model from this plasmid's Addgene catalogue record and pLannotate feature annotations shown in this document.]
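Description:
pMIHP-16240 C.HA.V5 is an empty gammaretroviral backbone of the pMIHP series, which the record describes as derived from pMIGII by replacing the GFP reporter with a histone carrying epitope tags. It is one member of a "Flow Code" plasmid set, this one carrying the C, HA and V5 tag combination. It is maintained in E. coli through a high-copy ColE1/pUC-type origin and selected with ampicillin via the β-lactamase gene and its promoter. The short tetracycline-resistance, rop, bom, lacI, lacZα and env fragments in the annotation are non-functional remnants of earlier cloning vectors.

The transferable unit is flanked by murine embryonic stem cell virus 5' and 3' LTRs. The 5' LTR drives transcription of the genomic RNA, and the MESV Ψ packaging signal with an adjoining truncated, start-codon-less MMLV gag segment promotes its encapsidation when viral proteins are supplied in trans by packaging cells. No gene of interest is present. An insert would presumably be placed between the gag segment and the EMCV IRES, although the feature table does not annotate a cloning site there. The IRES permits cap-independent translation of the downstream reporter, mouse histone H2B (H2bc3), fused at its C-terminal end to epitope tags. The annotation detects only a single HA-like segment, so the C and V5 tags are known from the catalogue fields rather than the feature table.

A nuclear, chromatin-bound tagged histone of this kind can mark transduced cells for antibody staining, so that different tag combinations distinguish constructs by flow cytometry. This is inferred from the name, since the record itself gives little detail. Its note that the plasmid is "to be used with mRNAs" is not explained further.
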