Features (pLannotate 1.2.2; 20 found; start..end, strand, type, name):
     32..233     -  CDS            TcR (fragment): tetracycline efflux protein; tet; confers resistance to tetracycline
    234..332     +  CDS            env (fragment): murine leukemia virus gPr80 envelope polyprotein precursor; env; proteolytically cleaved into gp70SU and p15TM subunits
    374..890     +  LTR            5' LTR: 5' long terminal repeat from murine embryonic stem cell virus
    954..1295    +  misc_feature   MESV Ψ: packaging signal of murine embryonic stem cell virus
   1362..1778    +  CDS            gag (truncated): truncated Moloney murine leukemia virus (MMLV) gag gene lacking the start codon
   1837..2397    +  misc_feature   IRES: internal ribosome entry site (IRES) of the encephalomyocarditis virus (EMCV)
   2400..2777    +  CDS            H2bc3: H2B1B_MOUSE - Also known as Hist1h2bb Experimental evidence at protein level: Swiss-Prot protein existence level 1. Core component of nucleosome. Nucleosomes wrap and compact DNA into chromatin, limiting DNA accessibility to the cellular machineries which require DNA as a template. Histones thereby play a central role in transcription regulation, DNA repair, DNA replication and chromosomal stability. DNA accessibility is regulated via a complex set of post-translational modifications of histones, also called histone code, and nucleosome remodeling. From Mus musculus (Mouse).
   2874..2900    +  CDS            3xHA (fragment): three tandem HA epitope tags
   2989..3019    +  misc_feature   MCS (fragment): pUC18/19 multiple cloning site
   3139..3653    +  LTR            3' LTR: 3' long terminal repeat from murine embryonic stem cell virus
   3815..3831    -  protein_bind   lac operator: The lac repressor binds to the lac operator to inhibit transcription in E. coli. This inhibition can be relieved by adding lactose or isopropyl-β-D-thiogalactopyranoside (IPTG). lac repressor encoded by lacI
   3839..3869    -  promoter       lac promoter: promoter for the E. coli lac operon
   3884..3905    -  protein_bind   CAP binding site: CAP binding activates transcription in the presence of cAMP. E. coli catabolite activator protein
   3918..4010    -  CDS            lacI (fragment): lac repressor; lacI; The lac repressor binds to the lac operator to inhibit transcription in E. coli. This inhibition can be relieved by adding lactose or isopropyl-β-D-thiogalactopyranoside (IPTG).
   4193..4781    -  rep_origin     ori: high-copy-number ColE1/pMB1/pBR322/pUC origin of replication
   4952..5812    -  CDS            AmpR: β-lactamase; bla; confers resistance to ampicillin, carbenicillin, and related antibiotics
   5813..5917    -  promoter       AmpR promoter: bla
   6012..6047    +  CDS            rop (fragment): Rop protein, which maintains plasmids at low copy number; rop
   6149..6248    +  misc_feature   bom (fragment): basis of mobility region from pBR322
   6254..32      -  CDS            lacZα (fragment) (across the origin): LacZα fragment of β-galactosidase; lacZ fragment
>Addgene plasmid #237586 | pMIHP-16240 C.HA.V5 | addgene full sequence | sequence record 477162 | Addgene NGS Result
TTTTCCCAGTCACGACGTTGTAAAACGACGGCGCAAGGAATGGTGCATGCAAGGAGATGGCGCCCAACAG
TCCCCCGGCCACGGGGCCTGCCACCATACCCACGCCGAAACAAGCGCTCATGAGCCCGAAGTGGCGAGCC
CGATCTTCCCCATCGGTGATGTCGGCGATATAGGCGCCAGCAACCGCACCTGTGGCGCCGGTGATGCCGG
CCACGATGCGTCCGGCGTAGAGGCGATTAGTCCAATTTGTTAAAGACAGGATATCAGTGGTCCAGGCTCT
AGTTTTGACTCAACAATATCACCAGCTGAAGCCTATAGAGTACGAGCCATAGATAAAATAAAAGATTTTA
TTTAGTCTCCAGAAAAAGGGGGGAATGAAAGACCCCACCTGTAGGTTTGGCAAGCTAGCTTAAGTAACGC
CATTTTGCAAGGCATGGAAAATACATAACTGAGAATAGAGAAGTTCAGATCAAGGTTAGGAACAGAGAGA
CAGCAGAATATGGGCCAAACAGGATATCTGTGGTAAGCAGTTCCTGCCCCGGCTCAGGGCCAAGAACAGA
TGGTCCCCAGATGCGGTCCCGCCCTCAGCAGTTTCTAGAGAACCATCAGATGTTTCCAGGGTGCCCCAAG
GACCTGAAATGACCCTGTGCCTTATTTGAACTAACCAATCAGTTCGCTTCTCGCTTCTGTTCGCGCGCTT
CTGCTCCCCGAGCTCAATAAAAGAGCCCACAACCCCTCACTCGGCGCGCCAGTCCTCCGATAGACTGCGT
CGCCCGGGTACCCGTATTCCCAATAAAGCCTCTTGCTGTTTGCATCCGAATCGTGGACTCGCTGATCCTT
GGGAGGGTCTCCTCAGATTGATTGACTGCCCACCTCGGGGGTCTTTCATTTGGAGGTTCCACCGAGATTT
GGAGACCCCTGCCCAGGGACCACCGACCCCCCCGCCGGGAGGTAAGCTGGCCAGCGGTCGTTTCGTGTCT
GTCTCTGTCTTTGTGCGTGTTTGTGCCGGCATCTAATGTTTGCGCCTGCGTCTGTACTAGTTAGCTAACT
AGCTCTGTATCTGGCGGACCCGTGGTGGAACTGACGAGTTCTGAACACCCGGCCGCAACCCTGGGAGACG
TCCCAGGGACTTTGGGGGCCGTTTTTGTGGCCCGACCTGAGGAAGGGAGTCGATGTGGAATCCGACCCCG
TCAGGATATGTGGTTCTGGTAGGAGACGAGAACCTAAAACAGTTCCCGCCTCCGTCTGAATTTTTGCTTT
CGGTTTGGAACCGAAGCCGCGCGTCTTGTCTGCTGCAGCGCTGCAGCATCGTTCTGTGTTGTCTCTGTCT
GACTGTGTTTCTGTATTTGTCTGAAAATTAGGGCCAGACTGTTACCACTCCCTTAAGTTTGACCTTAGGT
CACTGGAAAGATGTCGAGCGGATCGCTCACAACCAGTCGGTAGATGTCAAGAAGAGACGTTGGGTTACCT
TCTGCTCTGCAGAATGGCCAACCTTTAACGTCGGATGGCCGCGAGACGGCACCTTTAACCGAGACCTCAT
CACCCAGGTTAAGATCAAGGTCTTTTCACCTGGCCCGCATGGACACCCAGACCAGGTCCCCTACATCGTG
ACCTGGGAAGCCTTGGCTTTTGACCCCCCTCCCTGGGTCAAGCCCTTTGTACACCCTAAGCCTCCGCCTC
CTCTTCCTCCATCCGCCCCGTCTCTCCCCCTTGAACCTCCTCGTTCGACCCCGCCTCGATCCTCCCTTTA
TCCAGCCCTCACTCCTTCTCTAGGCGCCGGAATTCCGAACAGTCTTCCGTAATAGAAGACACAAGGCTCG
AGCGGGATCAATTCCGCCCCCCCCCTAACGTTACTGGCCGAAGCCGCTTGGAATAAGGCCGGTGTGCGTT
TGTCTATATGTTATTTTCCACCATATTGCCGTCTTTTGGCAATGTGAGGGCCCGGAAACCTGGCCCTGTC
TTCTTGACGAGCATTCCTAGGGGTCTTTCCCCTCTCGCCAAAGGAATGCAAGGTCTGTTGAATGTCGTGA
AGGAAGCAGTTCCTCTGGAAGCTTCTTGAAGACAAACAACGTCTGTAGCGACCCTTTGCAGGCAGCGGAA
CCCCCCACCTGGCGACAGGTGCCTCTGCGGCCAAAAGCCACGTGTATAAGATACACCTGCAAAGGCGGCA
CAACCCCAGTGCCACGTTGTGAGTTGGATAGTTGTGGAAAGAGTCAAATGGCTCTCCTCAAGCGTATTCA
ACAAGGGGCTGAAGGATGCCCAGAAGGTACCCCATTGTATGGGATCTGATCTGGGGCCTCGGTGCACATG
CTTTACATGTGTTTAGTCGAGGTTAAAAAAACGTCTAGGCCCCCCGAACCACGGGGACGTGGTTTTCCTT
TGAAAAACACGATAATACCATGCCAGAGCCTTCTAAGTCTGCACCAGCCCCTAAGAAGGGATCTAAGAAA
GCCATCTCTAAGGCGCAGAAGAAGGATGGCAAGAAGCGCAAGCGCAGCCGCAAGGAGAGCTATTCGGTGT
ACGTGTACAAGGTGCTGAAGCAAGTGCACCCCGACACCGGCATCTCCTCCAAGGCCATGGGCATCATGAA
CTCGTTCGTGAACGACATCTTCGAGCGCATCGCGAGCGAGGCGTCCCGCCTGGCGCATTACAACAAGCGC
TCGACCATCACGTCCCGGGAGATCCAGACGGCCGTGCGCCTGCTGCTGCCCGGGGAGCTGGCCAAGCACG
CCGTGTCGGAGGGCACTAAGGCCGTCACCAAGTACACCAGCTCCAAGGACCCACCGGTCGCCACCGGATC
CACGGTCGCCACCATGGGCGAGGACCAGGTGGACCCCAGGCTGATCGACGGCAAGGGAGGAGGCGGGGGA
GGGTACCCATACGATGTGCCAGATTACGCTGGAGGAGGCGGGGGAGGGGGCAAACCAATTCCAAACCCAC
TGCTGGGACTGGATTCCACAGGCATGCTGATGGTGTAAGCGGCCGCGACTCTAGAGTCGACCTGCAGGCA
TGCAAGCTTCAGGTAGCCGGCTAACGTTAACAACCGGTACCTCTAGAACTATAGCTAGCATGCGCAAATT
TAAAGCGCTGATATCGATAAAATAAAAGATTTTATTTAGTCTCCAGAAAAAGGGGGGAATGAAAGACCCC
ACCTGTAGGTTTGGCAAGCTAGCTTAAGTAACGCCATTTTGCAAGGCATGGAAAATACATAACTGAGAAT
AGAGAAGTTCAGATCAAGGTTAGGAACAGAGAGACAGCAGAATATGGGCCAAACAGGATATCTGTGGTAA
GCAGTTCCTGCCCCGGCTCAGGGCCAAGAACAGATGGTCCCCAGATGCGGTCCCGCCCTCAGCAGTTTCT
AGAGAACCATCAGATGTTTCCAGGGTGCCCCAAGGACCTGAAATGACCCTGTGCCTTATTTGAACTAACC
AATCAGTTCGCTTCTCGCTTCTGTTCGCGCGCTTCTGCTCCCCGAGCTCAATAAAAGAGCCCACAACCCC
TCACTCGGCGCGCCAGTCCTCCGATAGACTGCGTCGCCCGGGTACCCGTGTATCCAATAAACCCTCTTGC
AGTTGCATCCGACTTGTGGTCTCGCTGTTCCTTGGGAGGGTCTCCTCTGAGTGATTGACTACCCGTCAGC
GGGGGTCTTTCATGGGTAACAGTTTCTTGAAGTTGGAGAACAACATTCTGAGGGTAGGAGTCGAATATTA
AGTAATCCTGACTCAATTAGCCACTGTTTTGAATCCACATACTCCAATACTCCTGAAATAGTTCATTATG
GACAGCGCAGAAAGAGCTGGGGAGAATTGTGAAATTGTTATCCGCTCACAATTCCACACAACATACGAGC
CGGAAGCATAAAGTGTAAAGCCTGGGGTGCCTAATGAGTGAGCTAACTCACATTAATTGCGTTGCGCTCA
CTGCCCGCTTTCCAGTCGGGAAACCTGTCGTGCCAGCTGCATTAATGAATCGGCCAACGCGCGGGGAGAG
GCGGTTTGCGTATTGGGCGCTCTTCCGCTTCCTCGCTCACTGACTCGCTGCGCTCGGTCGTTCGGCTGCG
GCGAGCGGTATCAGCTCACTCAAAGGCGGTAATACGGTTATCCACAGAATCAGGGGATAACGCAGGAAAG
AACATGTGAGCAAAAGGCCAGCAAAAGGCCAGGAACCGTAAAAAGGCCGCGTTGCTGGCGTTTTTCCATA
GGCTCCGCCCCCCTGACGAGCATCACAAAAATCGACGCTCAAGTCAGAGGTGGCGAAACCCGACAGGACT
ATAAAGATACCAGGCGTTTCCCCCTGGAAGCTCCCTCGTGCGCTCTCCTGTTCCGACCCTGCCGCTTACC
GGATACCTGTCCGCCTTTCTCCCTTCGGGAAGCGTGGCGCTTTCTCATAGCTCACGCTGTAGGTATCTCA
GTTCGGTGTAGGTCGTTCGCTCCAAGCTGGGCTGTGTGCACGAACCCCCCGTTCAGCCCGACCGCTGCGC
CTTATCCGGTAACTATCGTCTTGAGTCCAACCCGGTAAGACACGACTTATCGCCACTGGCAGCAGCCACT
GGTAACAGGATTAGCAGAGCGAGGTATGTAGGCGGTGCTACAGAGTTCTTGAAGTGGTGGCCTAACTACG
GCTACACTAGAAGAACAGTATTTGGTATCTGCGCTCTGCTGAAGCCAGTTACCTTCGGAAAAAGAGTTGG
TAGCTCTTGATCCGGCAAACAAACCACCGCTGGTAGCGGTGGTTTTTTTGTTTGCAAGCAGCAGATTACG
CGCAGAAAAAAAGGATCTCAAGAAGATCCTTTGATCTTTTCTACGGGGTCTGACGCTCAGTGGAACGAAA
ACTCACGTTAAGGGATTTTGGTCATGAGATTATCAAAAAGGATCTTCACCTAGATCCTTTTAAATTAAAA
ATGAAGTTTTAAATCAATCTAAAGTATATATGAGTAAACTTGGTCTGACAGTTACCAATGCTTAATCAGT
GAGGCACCTATCTCAGCGATCTGTCTATTTCGTTCATCCATAGTTGCCTGACTCCCCGTCGTGTAGATAA
CTACGATACGGGAGGGCTTACCATCTGGCCCCAGTGCTGCAATGATACCGCGAGACCCACGCTCACCGGC
TCCAGATTTATCAGCAATAAACCAGCCAGCCGGAAGGGCCGAGCGCAGAAGTGGTCCTGCAACTTTATCC
GCCTCCATCCAGTCTATTAATTGTTGCCGGGAAGCTAGAGTAAGTAGTTCGCCAGTTAATAGTTTGCGCA
ACGTTGTTGCCATTGCTACAGGCATCGTGGTGTCACGCTCGTCGTTTGGTATGGCTTCATTCAGCTCCGG
TTCCCAACGATCAAGGCGAGTTACATGATCCCCCATGTTGTGCAAAAAAGCGGTTAGCTCCTTCGGTCCT
CCGATCGTTGTCAGAAGTAAGTTGGCCGCAGTGTTATCACTCATGGTTATGGCAGCACTGCATAATTCTC
TTACTGTCATGCCATCCGTAAGATGCTTTTCTGTGACTGGTGAGTACTCAACCAAGTCATTCTGAGAATA
GTGTATGCGGCGACCGAGTTGCTCTTGCCCGGCGTCAATACGGGATAATACCGCGCCACATAGCAGAACT
TTAAAAGTGCTCATCATTGGAAAACGTTCTTCGGGGCGAAAACTCTCAAGGATCTTACCGCTGTTGAGAT
CCAGTTCGATGTAACCCACTCGTGCACCCAACTGATCTTCAGCATCTTTTACTTTCACCAGCGTTTCTGG
GTGAGCAAAAACAGGAAGGCAAAATGCCGCAAAAAAGGGAATAAGGGCGACACGGAAATGTTGAATACTC
ATACTCTTCCTTTTTCAATATTATTGAAGCATTTATCAGGGTTATTGTCTCATGAGCGGATACATATTTG
AATGTATTTAGAAAAATAAACAAATAGGGGTTCCGCGCACATTTCCCCGAAAAGTGCCACCTGACGTCTA
AGAAACCATTATTATCATGACATTAACCTATAAAAATAGGCGTATCACGAGGCCCTTTCGTCTCGCGCGT
TTCGGTGATGACGGTGAAAACCTCTGACACATGCAGCTCCCGGAGACGGTCACAGCTTGTCTGTAAGCGG
ATGCCGGGAGCAGACAAGCCCGTCAGGGCGCGTCAGCGGGTGTTGGCGGGTGTCGGGGCTGGCTTAACTA
TGCGGCATCAGAGCAGATTGTACTGAGAGTGCACCATATGCGGTGTGAAATACCGCACAGATGCGTAAGG
AGAAAATACCGCATCAGGCGCCATTCGCCATTCAGGCTGCGCAACTGTTGGGAAGGGCGATCGGTGCGGG
CCTCTTCGCTATTACGCCAGCTGGCGAAAGGGGGATGTGCTGCAAGGCGATTAAGTTGGGTAACGCCAGG
G
